>Addgene plasmid #11872 | pBS-beta1,4 GT-1 | addgene partial sequence | sequence record 18534 | 11872 with T7
TAGAACTAGTGGATCCCCCGGGCTGCAGGAATTCGGGGGCGGCCCGCGGGCGGGTCGCCTCCCCTCCTGT
AGCCCACACCCTTCTTAAAGCGGCGGCGGGAAGATGAGGCTTCGGGAGCCGCTCCTGAGCGGCAGCGCCG
CGATGCCAGGCGCGTCCCTACAGCGGGCCTGCCGCCTGCTCGTGGCCGTCTGCGCTCTGCACCTTGGCGT
CACCCTCGTTTACTACCTGGCTGGCCGCGACCTGAGCCGCCTGCCCCAACTGGTCGGAGTCTCCACACCG
CTGCAGGGCGGCTCGAACAGTGCCGCCGCCATCGGGCAGTCCTCCGGGGAGCTCCGGACCGGAGGGGCCC
GGCCGCCGCCTCCTCTAGGCGCCTCCTCCCAGCCGCGCCCGGGTGGCGACTCCAGCCCAGTCGTGGATTC
TGGCCCTGGCCCCGCTAGCAACTTGACCTCGGTCCCAGTGCCCCACACCACCGCACTGTCGCTGCCCGCC
TGCCCTGAGGAGTCCCCGCTGCTTGTGGGCCCCATGCTGATTGAGTTTAACATGCCTGTGGACCTGGAGC
TCGTGGCAAAGCAGAACCCAAATGTGAAGATGGGCGGCCGCTATGCCCCCAGGGACTGCGTC
