[The description below was written by a language model from this plasmid's Addgene catalogue record.]
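Description:
pBS-beta1,4 GT-1 is a pBluescript-based plasmid carrying the human cDNA for beta 1,4-galactosyltransferase (B4GALT1, also known as GGTB2 or beta4Gal-T1). The catalogue lists it as a bacterial expression vector. It is maintained in E. coli as a high-copy plasmid under ampicillin selection, which fits the pBluescript family of general-purpose phagemid cloning vectors. No feature table accompanies the record, so the exact pBluescript variant, the origin and marker coordinates, and the orientation of the insert are not documented.

The insert encodes the enzyme that transfers galactose from UDP-galactose onto terminal N-acetylglucosamine residues in a beta 1,4 linkage, a Golgi glycosyltransferase central to the synthesis of N-acetyllactosamine units on glycoproteins and glycolipids. The associated publication concerns identification of the full-length human coding sequence, which suggests the plasmid holds a cDNA clone from that work, although the record does not state the insert size or whether the complete open reading frame and any untranslated regions are present. The fragment was introduced by restriction enzyme cloning, but the 5′ and 3′ sites are recorded as unknown. No tags, fusion partners or mutations are listed, and no promoter driving the insert is specified. The T7 primer is given for sequencing from the 5′ end, implying that the start of the insert lies next to the T7 promoter site flanking the polylinker. The plasmid is best regarded as an archival cDNA source, useful as a template for subcloning B4GALT1 into dedicated expression vectors, for sequencing, or potentially for in vitro transcription from the flanking phage promoters typical of pBluescript.
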