Addgene plasmid #11872: pBS-beta1,4 GT-1
Depositing lab: Michiko Fukuda. Depositing organization: Sanford Burnham Prebys Medical Discovery Institute. Publication: Identification of the full-length coding sequence for human galactosyltransferase (beta-N-acetylglucosaminide: beta 1,4-galactosyltransferase). Masri KA, Appert HE, Fukuda MN. Biochem Biophys Res Commun. 1988 Dec 15. 157(2):657-63. 10.1016/S0006-291X(88)80300-0 PubMed 3144273.
Backbone
  Vector backbone: pBluescript
  Vector type: Bacterial Expression
Growth in bacteria
  Bacterial resistance: Ampicillin, 100 μg/mL
  Growth temperature: 37°C
  Growth strain: DH5alpha
  Copy number: High Copy
Gene/Insert
  Gene/Insert name: beta 1,4 galactosyltransferase (alt name: B4GALT1)
  Species: H. sapiens (human)
  Entrez Gene: B4GALT1 (a.k.a. B4GAL-T1, CDG2D, CLDLFIB, GGTB2, GT1, GTB, beta4Gal-T1)
  Cloning method: Restriction Enzyme; 5′ cloning site Unk (unknown if destroyed); 3′ cloning site Unk (unknown if destroyed)
  Sequencing primers: 5′ T7
Terms and licenses: Academic/Nonprofit Terms; Industry Terms: Not Available to Industry
How to cite: pBS-beta1,4 GT-1 was a gift from Michiko Fukuda (Addgene plasmid # 11872 ; http://n2t.net/addgene:11872 ; RRID:Addgene_11872)
